>Addgene plasmid #171249 | Flag-M4-AR-W741C-S81D | addgene full sequence | sequence record 336007 | Addgene NGS Result
CCATTCGCCATTCAGGCTGCGCAACTGTTGGGAAGGGCGATCGGTGCGGGCCTCTTCGCTATTACGCCAG
CTGGCGAAAGGGGGATGTGCTGCAAGGCGATTAAGTTGGGTAACGCCAGGGTTTTCCCAGTCACGACGTT
GTAAAACGACGGCCAGTGCCAAGCTGATCTATACATTGAATCAATATTGGCAATTAGCCATATTAGTCAT
TGGTTATATAGCATAAATCAATATTGGCTATTGGCCATTGCATACGTTGTATCTATATCATAATATGTAC
ATTTATATTGGCTCATGTCCAATATGACCGCCATGTTGACATTGATTATTGACTAGTTATTAATAGTAAT
CAATTACGGGGTCATTAGTTCATAGCCCATATATGGAGTTCCGCGTTACATAACTTACGGTAAATGGCCC
GCCTGGCTGACCGCCCAACGACCCCCGCCCATTGACGTCAATAATGACGTATGTTCCCATAGTAACGCCA
ATAGGGACTTTCCATTGACGTCAATGGGTGGAGTATTTACGGTAAACTGCCCACTTGGCAGTACATCAAG
TGTATCATATGCCAAGTCCGCCCCCTATTGACGTCAATGACGGTAAATGGCCCGCCTGGCATTATGCCCA
GTACATGACCTTACGGGACTTTCCTACTTGGCAGTACATCTACGTATTAGTCATCGCTATTACCATGGTG
ATGCGGTTTTGGCAGTACACCAATGGGCGTGGATAGCGGTTTGACTCACGGGGATTTCCAAGTCTCCACC
CCATTGACGTCAATGGGAGTTTGTTTTGGCACCAAAATCAACGGGACTTTCCAAAATGTCGTAATAACCC
CGCCCCGTTGACGCAAATGGGCGGTAGGCGTGTACGGTGGGAGGTCTATATAAGCAGAGCTCGTTTAGTG
AACCGTCAGAATTAACCATGGACTACAAAGACCATGACGGTGATTATAAAGATCATGACATCGATTACAA
GGATGACGATGACAAGCTTCCGCGGGGATCCATGGAAGTGCAGTTAGGGCTGGGAAGGGTCTACCCTCGG
CCGCCGTCCAAGACCTACCGAGGAGCTTTCCAGAATCTGTTCCAGAGCGTGCGCGAAGTGATCCAGAACC
CGGGCCCCAGGCACCCAGAGGCCGCGAGCGCAGCACCTCCCGGCGCCAGTTTGCTGCTGCTGCAGCAGCA
GCAGCAGCAGCAGCAGCAGCAGCAGCAGCAGCAGCAGCAGCAGCAGCAGCAGCAGCAAGAGACTGACCCC
AGGCAGCAGCAGCAGCAGCAGGGTGAGGATGGTTCTCCCCAAGCCCATCGTAGAGGCCCCACAGGCTACC
TGGTCCTGGATGAGGAACAGCAACCTTCACAGCCGCAGTCGGCCCTGGAGTGCCACCCCGAGAGAGGTTG
CGTCCCAGAGCCTGGAGCCGCCGTGGCCGCCAGCAAGGGGCTGCCGCAGCAGCTGCCAGCACCTCCGGAC
GAGGATGACTCAGCTGCCCCATCCACGTTGTCCCTGCTGGGCCCCACTTTCCCCGGCTTAAGCAGCTGCT
CCGCTGACCTTAAAGACATCCTGAGCGAGGCCAGCACCATGCAACTCCTTCAGCAACAGCAGCAGGAAGC
AGTATCCGAAGGCAGCAGCAGCGGGAGAGCGAGGGAGGCCTCGGGGGCTCCCACTTCCTCCAAGGACAAT
TACTTAGGGGGCACTTCGACCATTTCTGACAACGCCAAGGAGTTGTGTAAGGCAGTGTCGGTGTCCATGG
GCCTGGGTGTGGAGGCGTTGGAGCATCTGAGTCCAGGGGAACAGCTTCGGGGGGATTGCATGTACGCCCC
ACTTTTGGGAGTTCCACCCGCTGTGCGTCCCACTCCTTGTGCCCCATTGGCCGAATGCAAAGGTTCTCTG
CTAGACGACAGCGCAGGCAAGAGCACTGAAGATACTGCTGAGTATTCCCCTTTCAAGGGAGGTTACACCA
AAGGGCTAGAAGGCGAGAGCCTAGGCTGCTCTGGCAGCGCTGCAGCAGGGAGCTCCGGGACACTTGAACT
GCCGTCTACCCTGTCTCTCTACAAGTCCGGAGCACTGGACGAGGCAGCTGCGTACCAGAGTCGCGACTAC
TACAACTTTCCACTGGCTCTGGCCGGACCGCCGCCCCCTCCGCCGCCTCCCCATCCCCACGCTCGCATCA
AGCTGGAGAACCCGCTGGACTACGGCAGCGCCTGGGCGGCTGCGGCGGCGCAGTGCCGCTATGGGGACCT
GGCGAGCCTGCATGGCGCGGGTGCAGCGGGACCCGGTTCTGGGTCACCCTCAGCCGCCGCTTCCTCATCC
TGGCACACTCTCTTCACAGCCGAAGAAGGCCAGTTGTATGGACCGTGTGGTGGTGGTGGGGGTGGTGGCG
GCGGCGGCGGCGGCGGCGGCGGCGGCGGCGGCGGCGGCGGCGGCGGCGAGGCGGGAGCTGTAGCCCCCTA
CGGCTACACTCGGCCCCCTCAGGGGCTGGCGGGCCAGGAAAGCGACTTCACCGCACCTGATGTGTGGTAC
CCTGGCGGCATGGTGAGCAGAGTGCCCTATCCCAGTCCCACTTGTGTCAAAAGCGAAATGGGCCCCTGGA
TGGATAGCTACTCCGGACCTTACGGGGACATGCGTTTGGAGACTGCCAGGGACCATGTTTTGCCCATTGA
CTATTACTTTCCACCCCAGAAGACCTGCCTGATCTGTGGAGATGAAGCTTCTGGGTGTCACTATGGAGCT
CTCACATGTGGAAGCTGCAAGGTCTTCTTCAAAAGAGCCGCTGAAGGGAAACAGAAGTACCTGTGCGCCA
GCAGAAATGATTGCACTATTGATAAATTCCGAAGGAAAAATTGTCCATCTTGTCGTCTTCGGAAATGTTA
TGAAGCAGGGATGACTCTGGGAGCCCGGAAGCTGAAGAAACTTGGTAATCTGAAACTACAGGAGGAAGGA
GAGGCTTCCAGCACCACCAGCCCCACTGAGGAGACAACCCAGAAGCTGACAGTGTCACACATTGAAGGCT
ATGAATGTCAGCCCATCTTTCTGAATGTCCTGGAAGCCATTGAGCCAGGTGTAGTGTGTGCTGGACACGA
CAACAACCAGCCCGACTCCTTTGCAGCCTTGCTCTCTAGCCTCAATGAACTGGGAGAGAGACAGCTTGTA
CACGTGGTCAAGTGGGCCAAGGCCTTGCCTGGCTTCCGCAACTTACACGTGGACGACCAGATGGCTGTCA
TTCAGTACTCCTGTATGGGGCTCATGGTGTTTGCCATGGGCTGGCGATCCTTCACCAATGTCAACTCCAG
GATGCTCTACTTCGCCCCTGATCTGGTTTTCAATGAGTACCGCATGCACAAGTCCCGGATGTACAGCCAG
TGTGTCCGAATGAGGCACCTCTCTCAAGAGTTTGGATGGCTCCAAATCACCCCCCAGGAATTCCTGTGCA
TGAAAGCACTGCTACTCTTCAGCATTATTCCAGTGGATGGGCTGAAAAATCAAAAATTCTTTGATGAACT
TCGAATGAACTACATCAAGGAACTCGATCGTATCATTGCATGCAAAAGAAAAAATCCCACATCCTGCTCA
AGACGCTTCTACCAGCTCACCAAGCTCCTGGACTCCGTGCAGCCTATTGCGAGAGAGCTGCATCAGTTCA
CTTTTGACCTGCTAATCAAGTCACACATGGTGAGCGTGGACTTTCCGGAAATGATGGCAGAGATCATCTC
TGTGCAAGTGCCCAAGATCCTTTCTGGGAAAGTCAAGCCCATCTATTTCCACACCCAGTGAAGCATTGGA
AACCCTATTTCCCCACCCCAGCTCATGCCCCCTTTCAGATGTCTTCTGCCTGTTATAACTCTGCACTACT
CCTCTGCAGTGCCTTGGGGAATTTCCTCTATTGATGTACAGTCTGTCATGAACATGTTCCTCAATTCTAT
TTGCTGGGCTTTTTTTTTCTCTTTCTCTCCTTTCTTTTTCTTCTTCCCTCCCTATCTAACCCTCCCATGG
CACCTTCAGACTTTGCTTCCCATTGTGGCTCCTATCTGTGTTTTGAATGGTGTTGTATGCCTTTATCCAG
CACAGTGGCGGCCGCGATTCCGGGTGGCATCCCTGTGACCCCTCCCCAGTGCCTCTCCTGGCCCTGGAAG
TTGCCACTCCAGTGCCCACCAGCCTTGTCCTAATAAAATTAAGTTGCATCATTTTGTCTGACTAGGTGTC
CTTCTATAATATTATGGGGTGGAGGGGGGTGGTATGGAGCAAGGGGCAAGTTGGGAAGACAACCTGTAGG
GCCTGCGGGGTCTATTGGGAACCAAGCTGGAGTGCAGTGGCACAATCTTGGCTCACTGCAATCTCCGCCT
CCTGGGTTCAAGCGATTCTCCTGCCTCAGCCTCCCGAGTTGTTGGGATTCCAGGCATGCATGACCAGGCT
CAGCTAATTTTTGTTTTTTTGGTAGAGACGGGGTTTCACCATATTGGCCAGGCTGGTCTCCAACTCCTAA
TCTCAGGTGATCTACCCACCTTGGCCTCCCAAATTGCTGGGATTACAGGCGTGAACCACTGCTCCCTTCC
CTGTCCTTCTGATTTTAAAATAACTATACCAGCAGGAGGACGTCCAGACACAGCATAGGCTACCTGGCCA
TGCCCAACCGGTGGGACATTTGAGTTGCTTGCTTGGCACTGTCCTCTCATGCGTTGGGTCCACTCAGTAG
ATGCCTGTTGAATTGGGTACGCGGCCAGCTTGGCTGTGGAATGTGTGTCAGTTAGGGTGTGGAAAGTCCC
CAGGCTCCCCAGCAGGCAGAAGTATGCAAAGCATGCATCTCAATTAGTCAGCAACCAGGTGTGGAAAGTC
CCCAGGCTCCCCAGCAGGCAGAAGTATGCAAAGCATGCATCTCAATTAGTCAGCAACCATAGTCCCGCCC
CTAACTCCGCCCATCCCGCCCCTAACTCCGCCCAGTTCCGCCCATTCTCCGCCCCATGGCTGACTAATTT
TTTTTATTTATGCAGAGGCCGAGGCCGCCTCGGCCTCTGAGCTATTCCAGAAGTAGTGAGGAGGCTTTTT
TGGAGGAATTGATCAGCTTGGGATCTGATCAAGAGACAGGATGAGGATCGTTTCGCATGATTGAACAAGA
TGGATTGCACGCAGGTTCTCCGGCCGCTTGGGTGGAGAGGCTATTCGGCTATGACTGGGCACAACAGACA
ATCGGCTGCTCTGATGCCGCCGTGTTCCGGCTGTCAGCGCAGGGGCGCCCGGTTCTTTTTGTCAAGACCG
ACCTGTCCGGTGCCCTGAATGAACTGCAGGACGAGGCAGCGCGGCTATCGTGGCTGGCCACGACGGGCGT
TCCTTGCGCAGCTGTGCTCGACGTTGTCACTGAAGCGGGAAGGGACTGGCTGCTATTGGGCGAAGTGCCG
GGGCAGGATCTCCTGTCATCTCACCTTGCTCCTGCCGAGAAAGTATCCATCATGGCTGATGCAATGCGGC
GGCTGCATACGCTTGATCCGGCTACCTGCCCATTCGACCACCAAGCGAAACATCGCATCGAGCGAGCACG
TACTCGGATGGAAGCCGGTCTTGTCGATCAGGATGATCTGGACGAAGAGCATCAGGGGCTCGCGCCAGCC
GAACTGTTCGCCAGGCTCAAGGCGCGCATGCCCGACGGCGAGGATCTCGTCGTGACCCATGGCGATGCCT
GCTTGCCGAATATCATGGTGGAAAATGGCCGCTTTTCTGGATTCATCGACTGTGGCCGGCTGGGTGTGGC
GGACCGCTATCAGGACATAGCGTTGGCTACCCGTGATATTGCTGAAGAGCTTGGCGGCGAATGGGCTGAC
CGCTTCCTCGTGCTTTACGGTATCGCCGCTCCCGATTCGCAGCGCATCGCCTTCTATCGCCTTCTTGACG
AGTTCTTCTGAGCGGGACTCTGGGGTTCGAAATGACCGACCAAGCGACGCCCAACCTGCCATCACGAGAT
TTCGATTCCACCGCCGCCTTCTATGAAAGGTTGGGCTTCGGAATCGTTTTCCGGGACGCCGGCTGGATGA
TCCTCCAGCGCGGGGATCTCATGCTGGAGTTCTTCGCCCACCTCGGGCTCGATCCCCTCGCGAGTTGGTT
CAGCTGCTGCCTGAGGCTGGACGACCTCGCGGAGTTCTACCGGCAGTGCAAATCCGTCGGCATCCAGGAA
ACCAGCAGCGGCTATCCGCGCATCCATGCCCCCGAACTGCAGGAGTGGGGAGGCACGATGGCCGCTTTGG
TCGACCCGGACGGGACGCTCCTGCGCCTGATACAGAACGAATTGCTTGCAGGCATCTCATGAGTGTGTCT
TCCCGTTTTCCGCCTGAGGTCACTGCGTGGATGGAGCGCTGGCGCCTGCTGCGCGACGGCGAGCTGCTCA
CCACCCACTCGCCAAGCTGGAACCGTAAAAAGGCCGCGTTGCTGGCGTTTTTCCATAGGCTCCGCCGATC
ATAATCAGCCATACCACATTTGTAGAGGTTTTACTTGCTTTAAAAAACCTCCCACACCTCCCCCTGAACC
TGAAACATAAAATGAATGCAATTGTTGTTGTTAACTTGTTTATTGCAGCTTATAATGGTTACAAATAAAG
CAATAGCATCACAAATTTCACAAATAAAGCATTTTTTTCACTGCATTCTAGTTGTGGTTTGTCCAAACTC
ATCAATGTATCTTATCATGTCTGGATCAATTCCCTATAGTGAGTCGTATTAAATTCGTAATCATGTCATA
GCTGTTTCCTGTGTGAAATTGTTATCCGCTCACAATTCCACACAACATACGAGCCGGAAGCATAAAGTGT
AAAGCCTGGGGTGCCTAATGAGTGAGCTAACTCACATTAATTGCGTTGCGCTCACTGCCCGCTTTCCAGT
CGGGAAACCTGTCGTGCCAGCTGCATTAATGAATCGGCCAACGCGCGGGGAGAGGCGGTTTGCGTATTGG
GCGCTCTTCCGCTTCCTCGCTCACTGACTCGCTGCGCTCGGTCGTTCGGCTGCGGCGAGCGGTATCAGCT
CACTCAAAGGCGGTAATACGGTTATCCACAGAATCAGGGGATAACGCAGGAAAGAACATGTGAGCAAAAG
GCCAGCAAAAGGCCAGGAACCGTAAAAAGGCCGCGTTGCTGGCGTTTTTCCATAGGCTCCGCCCCCCTGA
CGAGCATCACAAAAATCGACGCTCAAGTCAGAGGTGGCGAAACCCGACAGGACTATAAAGATACCAGGCG
TTTCCCCCTGGAAGCTCCCTCGTGCGCTCTCCTGTTCCGACCCTGCCGCTTACCGGATACCTGTCCGCCT
TTCTCCCTTCGGGAAGCGTGGCGCTTTCTCATAGCTCACGCTGTAGGTATCTCAGTTCGGTGTAGGTCGT
TCGCTCCAAGCTGGGCTGTGTGCACGAACCCCCCGTTCAGCCCGACCGCTGCGCCTTATCCGGTAACTAT
CGTCTTGAGTCCAACCCGGTAAGACACGACTTATCGCCACTGGCAGCAGCCACTGGTAACAGGATTAGCA
GAGCGAGGTATGTAGGCGGTGCTACAGAGTTCTTGAAGTGGTGGCCTAACTACGGCTACACTAGAAGAAC
AGTATTTGGTATCTGCGCTCTGCTGAAGCCAGTTACCTTCGGAAAAAGAGTTGGTAGCTCTTGATCCGGC
AAACAAACCACCGCTGGTAGCGGTGGTTTTTTTGTTTGCAAGCAGCAGATTACGCGCAGAAAAAAAGGAT
CTCAAGAAGATCCTTTGATCTTTTCTACGGGGTCTGACGCTCAGTGGAACGAAAACTCACGTTAAGGGAT
TTTGGTCATGAGATTATCAAAAAGGATCTTCACCTAGATCCTTTTAAATTAAAAATGAAGTTTTAAATCA
ATCTAAAGTATATATGAGTAAACTTGGTCTGACAGTTACCAATGCTTAATCAGTGAGGCACCTATCTCAG
CGATCTGTCTATTTCGTTCATCCATAGTTGCCTGACTCCCCGTCGTGTAGATAACTACGATACGGGAGGG
CTTACCATCTGGCCCCAGTGCTGCAATGATACCGCGAGACCCACGCTCACCGGCTCCAGATTTATCAGCA
ATAAACCAGCCAGCCGGAAGGGCCGAGCGCAGAAGTGGTCCTGCAACTTTATCCGCCTCCATCCAGTCTA
TTAATTGTTGCCGGGAAGCTAGAGTAAGTAGTTCGCCAGTTAATAGTTTGCGCAACGTTGTTGCCATTGC
TACAGGCATCGTGGTGTCACGCTCGTCGTTTGGTATGGCTTCATTCAGCTCCGGTTCCCAACGATCAAGG
CGAGTTACATGATCCCCCATGTTGTGCAAAAAAGCGGTTAGCTCCTTCGGTCCTCCGATCGTTGTCAGAA
GTAAGTTGGCCGCAGTGTTATCACTCATGGTTATGGCAGCACTGCATAATTCTCTTACTGTCATGCCATC
CGTAAGATGCTTTTCTGTGACTGGTGAGTACTCAACCAAGTCATTCTGAGAATAGTGTATGCGGCGACCG
AGTTGCTCTTGCCCGGCGTCAATACGGGATAATACCGCGCCACATAGCAGAACTTTAAAAGTGCTCATCA
TTGGAAAACGTTCTTCGGGGCGAAAACTCTCAAGGATCTTACCGCTGTTGAGATCCAGTTCGATGTAACC
CACTCGTGCACCCAACTGATCTTCAGCATCTTTTACTTTCACCAGCGTTTCTGGGTGAGCAAAAACAGGA
AGGCAAAATGCCGCAAAAAAGGGAATAAGGGCGACACGGAAATGTTGAATACTCATACTCTTCCTTTTTC
AATATTATTGAAGCATTTATCAGGGTTATTGTCTCATGAGCGGATACATATTTGAATGTATTTAGAAAAA
TAAACAAATAGGGGTTCCGCGCACATTTCCCCGAAAAGTGCCACCTG
[124 nt withheld, positions 8868-8991]
C
[91 nt withheld, positions 8993-9083]
A
[49 nt withheld, positions 9085-9133]
CCTTTGACGTTGGAGTCCACGTTCTTT
[37 nt withheld, positions 9161-9197]
ACCCTATCTCGGTCTATTCTTTTGATTTATAAGGGATTTTGCCGATTTCGGCCTATTGGTTAAAAAATGA
GCTGATTTAACAAAAATTTAACGCGAATTTTAACAAAATATTAACGCTTACAATTT
Features (pLannotate 1.2.2; 22 found; start..end, strand, type, name):
      4..158     -  CDS            lacZα (fragment): LacZα fragment of β-galactosidase; lacZ fragment
    318..697     +  enhancer       CMV enhancer: human cytomegalovirus immediate early enhancer
    699..898     +  promoter       CMV promoter: human cytomegalovirus (CMV) immediate early promoter
    931..996     +  CDS            3xFLAG: three tandem FLAG® epitope tags, followed by an enterokinase cleavage site
   1012..3768    +  CDS            AR: ANDR_HUMAN - Also known as DHTR, NR3C4. Experimental evidence at protein level: Swiss-Prot protein existence level 1. [Isoform 4]: Lacks the C-terminal ligand-binding domain and may therefore constitutively activate the transcription of a specific set of genes independently of steroid hormones. From Homo sapiens (Human).
   4082..4704    +  polyA_signal   hGH poly(A) signal: human growth hormone polyadenylation signal
   4746..5043    +  promoter       SV40 promoter: SV40 enhancer and early promoter
   5097..5888    +  CDS            neo: KKA2_KLEPN - Also known as kan, nptII. Experimental evidence at protein level: Swiss-Prot protein existence level 1. Resistance to kanamycin, neomycin, paromomycin, ribostamycin, butirosin and gentamicin B. From Klebsiella pneumoniae.
   5912..6289    +  CDS            ble: BLE_KLEPN - Experimental evidence at protein level: Swiss-Prot protein existence level 1. Binding protein with a strong affinity to the bleomycin family of antibiotics. Binds to CL990; an antimitotic-antibiotic compound. From Klebsiella pneumoniae.
   6331..6390    +  CDS            str (fragment): STR_KLEPN - Protein inferred from homology: Swiss-Prot protein existence level 3. The aminoglycoside phosphotransferases achieve inactivation of their antibiotic substrates by phosphorylation. From Klebsiella pneumoniae.
   6413..6436    -  rep_origin     CloDF13 ori (fragment): Plasmids containing the CloDF13 (CDF) origin of replication can be propagated in E. coli cells that contain additional plasmids with compatible origins.
   6437..6520    +  CDS            large T antigen (fragment): large T antigen from SV40 (simian virus 40)
   6543..6677    +  polyA_signal   SV40 poly(A) signal: SV40 polyadenylation signal
   6683..6701    -  promoter       T7 promoter: promoter for bacteriophage T7 RNA polymerase
   6739..6755    -  protein_bind   lac operator: The lac repressor binds to the lac operator to inhibit transcription in E. coli. This inhibition can be relieved by adding lactose or isopropyl-β-D-thiogalactopyranoside (IPTG). lac repressor encoded by lacI
   6763..6793    -  promoter       lac promoter: promoter for the E. coli lac operon
   6808..6829    -  protein_bind   CAP binding site: CAP binding activates transcription in the presence of cAMP. E. coli catabolite activator protein
   6842..6934    -  CDS            lacI (fragment): lac repressor; lacI; The lac repressor binds to the lac operator to inhibit transcription in E. coli. This inhibition can be relieved by adding lactose or isopropyl-β-D-thiogalactopyranoside (IPTG).
   7117..7705    -  rep_origin     ori: high-copy-number ColE1/pMB1/pBR322/pUC origin of replication
   7876..8736    -  CDS            AmpR: β-lactamase; bla; confers resistance to ampicillin, carbenicillin, and related antibiotics
   8737..8841    -  promoter       AmpR promoter: bla
   8868..9296    +  rep_origin     f1 ori (sequence partly withheld): f1 bacteriophage origin of replication; arrow indicates direction of (+) strand synthesis
