[The description below was written by a language model from this plasmid's Addgene catalogue record and pLannotate feature annotations shown in this document.]
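Description:
Flag-M4-AR-W741C-S81D is a mammalian expression plasmid built on the p3XFLAG-CMV-10 backbone that produces an N-terminally 3xFLAG-tagged human androgen receptor (AR) carrying two substitutions, Trp741Cys and Ser81Asp. In the sequenced record of about 9.3 kb, the CMV immediate early enhancer and promoter drive a 3xFLAG epitope (with an enterokinase cleavage site) followed by the AR coding sequence, which was inserted between BamHI and NotI sites. Transcripts are terminated by the human growth hormone polyadenylation signal. A separate cassette, consisting of the SV40 early promoter, the neo (aminoglycoside phosphotransferase) gene and an SV40 poly(A) signal, allows G418 selection of stably transfected mammalian cells. The annotation also detects adjacent ble and partial str sequences downstream of neo. In bacteria the plasmid is maintained at high copy by a ColE1/pUC-type origin and selected with ampicillin through AmpR. An f1 origin and remnants of lac regulatory and lacZα sequences are also present.

According to the record, W741C yields a receptor that binds bicalutamide. S81D replaces a Ser-Pro phosphorylation site with an acidic residue, a change conventionally used to mimic phosphorylation. The associated study concerns the role of serine 81 phosphorylation in AR chromatin binding and transcriptional activation, so the construct suits transfection experiments comparing phosphorylation-site variants, with the FLAG tag available for detection or immunoprecipitation. The depositor notes that residue numbering may differ slightly between human AR reference versions. The depositor also states that two XmaI sites in the backbone and an EcoRI site in the AR 3′UTR were removed by mutagenesis.
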