Addgene plasmid #171249: Flag-M4-AR-W741C-S81D
Purpose: Mammalian expression of 3xFlag-tagged human androgen receptor phosphorylation mutant that binds to bicalutamide: AR-Trp741Cys-Ser81Asp (AR-W741C-S81D)
Depositing lab: Steven Balk. Depositing organization: Beth Israel Deaconess Medical Center. Publication: Androgen receptor serine 81 phosphorylation mediates chromatin binding and transcriptional activation. Chen S, Gulla S, Cai C, Balk SP. J Biol Chem. 2012 Mar 9;287(11):8571-83. doi: 10.1074/jbc.M111.325290. Epub 2012 Jan 24. PubMed 22275373.
Backbone
  Vector backbone: p3XFLAG-CMV-10
  Backbone manufacturer: Sigma-Aldrich
  Backbone size w/o insert (bp): 6400
  Vector type: Mammalian Expression
  Selectable markers: Neomycin (select with G418)
Growth in bacteria
  Bacterial resistance: Ampicillin, 100 μg/mL
  Growth temperature: 37°C
  Growth strain: DH5alpha
  Copy number: High Copy
Gene/Insert
  Gene/Insert name: 3xFlag-tagged human androgen receptor Trp741Cys-Ser81Asp mutant (alt name: Flag-AR-W741C-S81D)
  Species: H. sapiens (human)
  Insert size (bp): 3000
  Mutation: AR-Trp741Cys-Ser81Asp (AR-W741C-S81D)
  Entrez Gene: AR (a.k.a. AIS, AR8, DHTR, HUMARA, HYSP1, KD, NR3C4, SBMA, SMAX1, TFM)
  Promoter: CMV
  Tag / fusion protein: Flag (N terminal on backbone)
  Cloning method: Restriction Enzyme; 5′ cloning site BamHI (unknown if destroyed); 3′ cloning site NotI (unknown if destroyed)
  Sequencing primers: 5′ CMV_fwd_primer
Terms and licenses: Academic/Nonprofit Terms; Industry Terms: Not Available to Industry
Depositor comments: Flag-tagged human AR Ser-Pro phosphorylation mutant that binds to bicalutamide, and the exact amino position and composition may slightly vary based on human AR versions.Two XmaI sites on the vector backbone and one EcoRI site at the 3'UTR of AR cDNA were deleted by DNA mutagenesis.
How to cite: Flag-M4-AR-W741C-S81D was a gift from Steven Balk (Addgene plasmid # 171249 ; http://n2t.net/addgene:171249 ; RRID:Addgene_171249)
